>Addgene plasmid #67032 | pRJPaph-bjGFP | depositor full sequence | sequence record 115543 | pRJPaph-bjGFP sequence 8710 bps
AGCTTTAATGCGGTAGTTTATCACAGTTAAATTGCTAACGCAGTCAGGCACCGTGTATGAAATCTAACAA
TGCGCTCATCGTCATCCTCGGCACCGTCACCCTGGATGCTGTAGGCATAGGCTTGGTTATGCCGGTACTG
CCGGGCCTCTTGCGGGATATCGTCCATTCCGACAGCATCGCCAGTCACTATGGCGTGCTGCTAGCGCTAT
ATGCGTTGATGCAATTTCTATGCGCACCCGTTCTCGGAGCACTGTCCGACCGCTTTGGCCGCCGCCCAGT
CCTGCTCGCTTCGCTACTTGGAGCCACTATCGACTACGCGATCATGGCGACCACACCCGTCCTGTGGATC
CTCTACGCCGGACGCATCGTGGCCGGCATCACCGGCGCCACAGGTGCGGTTGCTGGCGCCTATATCGCCG
ACATCACCGATGGGGAAGATCGGGCTCGCCACTTCGGGCTCATGAGCGCTTGTTTCGGCGTGGGTATGGT
GGCAGGCCCCGTGGCCGGGGGACTGTTGGGCGCCATCTCCTTGCATGCACCATTCCTTGCGGCGGCGGTG
CTCAACGGCCTCAACCTACTACTGGGCTGCTTCCTAATGCAGGAGTCGCATAAGGGAGAGCGTCGACCGA
TGCCCTTGAGAGCCTTCAACCCAGTCAGCTCCTTCCGGTGGGCGCGGGGCATGACTATCGTCGCCGCACT
TATGACTGTCTTCTTTATCATGCAACTCGTAGGACAGGTGCCGGCAGCGCTCTGGGTCATTTTCGGCGAG
GACCGCTTTCGCTGGAGCGCGACGATGATCGGCCTGTCGCTTGCGGTATTCGGAATCTTGCACGCCCTCG
CTCAAGCCTTCGTCACTGGTCCCGCCACCAAACGTTTCGGCGAGAAGCAGGCCATTATCGCCGGCATGGC
GGCCGACGCGCTGGGCTACGTCTTGCTGGCGTTCGCGACGCGAGGCTGGATGGCCTTCCCCATTATGATT
CTTCTCGCTTCCGGCGGCATCGGGATGCCCGCGTTGCAGGCCATGCTGTCCAGGCAGGTAGATGACGACC
ATCAGGGACAGCTTCAAGGATCGCTCGCGGCTCTTACCAGCCTAACTTCGATCACTGGACCGCTGATCGT
CACGGCGATTTATGCCGCCTCGGCGAGCACATGGAACGGGTTGGCATGGATTGTAGGCGCCGCCCTATAC
CTTGTCTGCCTCCCCGCGTTGCGTCGCGGTGCATGGAGCCGGGCCACCTCGACCTGAATGGAAGCCGGCG
GCACCTCGCTAACGGATTCACCACTCCAAGAATTGGAGCCAATCAATTCTTGCGGAGAACTGTGAATGCG
CAAACCAACCCTTGGCAGAACATATCCATCGCGTCCGCCATCTCCAGCAGCCGCACGCGGCGCATCTCGG
GCAGCGTTGGGTCCTGGCCACGGGTGCGCATGATCGTGCTCCTGTCGTTGAGGACCCGGCTAGGCTGGCG
GGGTTGCCTTACTGGTTAGCAGAATGAATCACCGATACGCGAGCGAACGTGAAGCGACTGCTGCTGCAAA
ACGTCTGCGACCTGAGCAACAACATGAATGGTCTTCGGTTTCCGTGTTTCGTAAAGTCTGGAAACGCGGA
AGTCAGCGCCCTGCACCATTATGTTCCGGATCTGCATCGCAGGATGCTGCTGGCTACCCTGTGGAACACC
TACATCTGTATTAACGAAGCGCTGGCATTGACCCTGAGTGATTTTTCTCTGGTCCCGCCGCATCCATACC
GCCAGTTGTTTACCCTCACAACGTTCCAGTAACCGGGCATGTTCATCATCAGTAACCCGTATCGTGAGCA
TCCTCTCTCGTTTCATCGGTATCATTACCCCCATGAACAGAAATTCCCCCTTACACGGAGGCATCAAGTG
ACCAAACAGGAAAAAACCGCCCTTAACATGGCCCGCTTTATCAGAAGCCAGACATTAACGCTTCTGGAGA
AACTCAACGAGCTGGACGCGGATGAACAGGCAGACATCTGTGAATCGCTTCACGACCACGCTGATGAGCT
TTACCGCAGCTGCCTCGCGCGTTTCGGTGATGACGGTGAAAACCTCTGACACATGCAGCTCCCGGAGACG
GTCACAGCTTGTCTGTAAGCGGATGCCGGGAGCAGACAAGCCCGTCAGGGCGCGTCAGCGGGTGTTGGCG
GGTGTCGGGGCGCAGCCATGACCCAGTCACGTAGCGATAGCGGAGTGTATACTGGCTTAACTATGCGGCA
TCAGAGCAGATTGTACTGAGAGTGCACCATATGCGGTGTGAAATACCGCACAGATGCGTAAGGAGAAAAT
ACCGCATCAGGCGCTCTTCCGCTTCCTCGCTCACTGACTCGCTGCGCTCGGTCGTTCGGCTGCGGCGAGC
GGTATCAGCTCACTCAAAGGCGGTAATACGGTTATCCACAGAATCAGGGGATAACGCAGGAAAGAACATG
TGAGCAAAAGGCCAGCAAAAGGCCAGGAACCGTAAAAAGGCCGCGTTGCTGGCGTTTTTCCATAGGCTCC
GCCCCCCTGACGAGCATCACAAAAATCGACGCTCAAGTCAGAGGTGGCGAAACCCGACAGGACTATAAAG
ATACCAGGCGTTTCCCCCTGGAAGCTCCCTCGTGCGCTCTCCTGTTCCGACCCTGCCGCTTACCGGATAC
CTGTCCGCCTTTCTCCCTTCGGGAAGCGTGGCGCTTTCTCATAGCTCACGCTGTAGGTATCTCAGTTCGG
TGTAGGTCGTTCGCTCCAAGCTGGGCTGTGTGCACGAACCCCCCGTTCAGCCCGACCGCTGCGCCTTATC
CGGTAACTATCGTCTTGAGTCCAACCCGGTAAGACACGACTTATCGCCACTGGCAGCAGCCACTGGTAAC
AGGATTAGCAGAGCGAGGTATGTAGGCGGTGCTACAGAGTTCTTGAAGTGGTGGCCTAACTACGGCTACA
CTAGAAGGACAGTATTTGGTATCTGCGCTCTGCTGAAGCCAGTTACCTTCGGAAAAAGAGTTGGTAGCTC
TTGATCCGGCAAACAAACCACCGCTGGTAGCGGTGGTTTTTTTGTTTGCAAGCAGCAGATTACGCGCAGA
AAAAAAGGATCTCAAGAAGATCCTTTGATCTTTTCTACGGGGTCTGACGCTCAGTGGAACGAAAACTCAC
GTTAAGGGATTTTGGTCATGAGATTATCAAAAAGGATCTTCACCTAGATCCTTTTAAATTAAAAATGAAG
TTTTAAATCAATCTAAAGTATATATGAGTAAACTTGGTCTGACAGTTACCAATGCTTAATCAGTGAGGCA
CCTATCTCAGCGATCTGTCTATTTCGTTCATCCATAGTTGCCTGACTCCCCGTCGTGTAGATAACTACGA
TACGGGAGGGCTTACCATCTGGCCCCAGTGCTGCAATGATACCGCGAGACCCACGCTCACCGGCTCCAGA
TTTATCAGCAATAAACCAGCCAGCCGGAAGGGCCGAGCGCAGAAGTGGTCCTGCAACTTTATCCGCCTCC
ATCCAGTCTATTAATTGTTGCCGGGAAGCTAGAGTAAGTAGTTCGCCAGTTAATAGTTTGCGCAACGTTG
TTGCCATTGCCGCGGTTCGGTGATGCCACGATCCTCGCCCTGCTGGCGAAGATCGAAGAGAAGCAGGACG
AGCTTGGCAAGGTCATGATGGGCGTGGTCCGCCCGAGGGCAGAGCCATGACTTTTTCCACCGCGGTGGCG
GCCGCTCTAGACGGTAATAGGGATCGGAGAAGTCGACGCGGGCCCGGAGCTGCGGGCTCACCGCCATCGA
GGCGATGATAGCATCGCCCCGGTTCGAGGTGAGCGCGTCGACCAGGGTCTCGAAGCGGCGCATCTGCACC
GTGCAGGTGACCTTGATCTCCTCGCAGAGCGCGCGGGCGAGATCGACGTTGAAGCCGGCCGGATTGCCGT
CGGCGCCGGTGTAGTTGAACGGCGGATAGTCGGTCTCGGTCAAAAAGCGGATCACGGTCAGGCGCGACAG
GTCCGGCCGCTCCGGCCGCCGCCGCGGGTCCCAGAAGCCGGGCACGGCCTGCGGGGCCGCCTGGGGCGCG
ACCTGCGGGGTGACCTGGGGCGCCGCCGGAGGCTGCTTGGCCGGGGCCTGCGCCTGCGCGCCGGGCAAGC
CGGCGAACAGGCAGGCGCCGACGGCCAGCCCTGTCAGCAAGCCACGGGCAGATTTGGACGATTTCGCCTG
TTGCGATGGAGCCATCGGCCGGAAATGAACGAATTTCGTTGGGATCGGAGGGCCTTATAGACCATCCGCC
CGGGAACGCGAGCGCCGATTGCGGTCAGGGTGAAGGTGCGCTCCCTCTCCCGCTTGCGGGAGGGGGGCGG
GGAGAGGGTGTCTCCGCGGAGGGACAATCCCCGAGAGGAGAGAGCCCTCACCCGGCGCTCTGCCATAGCC
GAGGCTTTGCCTCGGCGTCTTAGAGGACGGCCGCCAAAAGCGGCCTATACCTCTCCCGCAAGCGGGAGAG
GTTACACCGAGGACGCGGTCCGACCGATCCACCAAACTACAGATAACGCCTGCAAGACGTCGGTACCCAA
TTGTCATCACTTGTACAGCTCGTCCATGCCGTGGGTGATGCCGGCGGCGGTGACGAACTCCAGCAGGACC
ATGTGGTCGCGCTTCTCGTTCGGGTCCTTCGACAGGGCCGACTGGGTCGACAGGTAGTGGTTGTCCGGCA
GCAGGACCGGGCCGTCGCCGATCGGGGTGTTCTGCTGGTAGTGGTCGGCCAGCTGGACCGAGCCGTCCTC
GATGTTGTGGCGGATCTTGAAGTTGGCCTTGATGCCGTTCTTCTGCTTGTCGGCGGTGATGTAGACGTTG
TGCGAGTTGTAGTTGTACTCCAGCTTGTGGCCCAGGATGTTGCCGTCCTCCTTGAAGTCGATGCCCTTCA
GCTCGATGCGGTTGACCAGGGTGTCGCCCTCGAACTTGACCTCGGCGCGGGTCTTGTAGTTGCCGTCGTC
CTTGAACGAGATGGTGCGCTCCTGGACGTAGCCCTCCGGCATGGCCGACTTGAAGAAGTCGTGGCGCTTC
ATGTGGTCCGGGTAGCGCGAGAAGCACTGGACGCCGTAGGTCAGGGTGGTGACCAGGGTCGGCCACGGGA
CCGGCAGCTTGCCGGTGGTGCAGATGAACTTCAGGGTCAGCTTGCCGTAGGTGGCGTCGCCCTCGCCCTC
GCCCGAGACCGAGAACTTGTGGCCGTTGACGTCGCCGTCCAGCTCGACCAGGATCGGGACGACGCCGGTG
AACAGCTCCTCGCCCTTCGACATAATTATATCTCCTTCTTATTTCTAGTCAAGATCTTGATCCCCTGCGC
CATCAGATCCTTGGCGGCAAGAAAGCCATCCAGTTTACTTTGCAGGGCTTCCCAACCTTACCAGAGGGCG
CCCCAGCTGGCAATTCCGGTTCGCTTGCTGTCCATAAAACCGCCCAGTCTAGCTATCGCCATGTAAGCCC
ACTGCAAGCTACCTGCTTTCTCTTTGCGCTTGCGTTTTCCCTTGTCCAGATAGCCCAGTAGCTGACATTC
ATCCGGGGTCAGCACCGTTTCTGCGGACTGGCTTTCTACGTGTTCCGCTTCCTTTAGCAGCCCTTGCGCC
CTGAGTGCTTGCGGCAGCGTGCGAGCTCGAATTCCGTATGGCAATGAAAGACGGTGAGCTGGTGATATGG
GATAGTGTTCACCCTTGTTACACCGTTTTCCATGAGCAAACTGAAACGTTTTCATCGCTCTGGAGTGAAT
ACCACGACGATTTCCGGCAGTTTCTACACATATATTCGCAAGATGTGGCGTGTTACGGTGAAAACCTGGC
CTATTTCCCTAAAGGGTTTATTGAGAATATGTTTTTCGTCTCAGCCAATCCCTGGGTGAGTTTCACCAGT
TTTGATTTAAACGTGGCCAATATGGACAACTTCTTCGCCCCCGTTTTCACCATGGGCAAATATTATACGC
AAGGCGACAAGGTGCTGATGCCGCTGGCGATTCAGGTTCATCATGCCGTTTGTGATGGCTTCCATGTCGG
CAGAATGCTTAATGAATTACAACAGTACTGCGATGAGTGGCAGGGCGGGGCGTAATTTTTTTAAGGCAGT
TATTGGTGCCCTTAAACGCCTGGTTGCTACGCCTGAATAAGTGATAATAAGCGGATGAATGGCAGAAATT
CGAAAGCAAATTCGACCCGGTCGTCGGTTCAGGGCAGGGTCGTTAAATAGCCGCTTATGTCTATTGCTGG
TTTACCGGTTTATTGACTACCGGAAGCAGTGTGACCGTGTGCTTCTCAAATGCCTGAGGCCAGTTTGCTC
AGGCTCTCCCCGTGGAGGTAATAATTGACGATATGATCCAGCCGACCAGGCTTTCCACGCCCGCGTGCCG
CTCCATGTCGTTCGCGCGGTTCTCGGAAACGCGCTGCCGCGTTTCGTGATTGTCACGCTCAAGCCCGTAG
TCCCGTTCGAGCGTCGCGCAGAGGTCAGCGAGGGCGCGGTAGGCCCGATACGGCTCATGGATGGTGTTTC
GGGTCGGGTGAATCTTGTTGATGGCGATATGGATGTGCAGGTTGTCGGTGTCGTGATGCACGGCACTGAC
GCGCTGATGCTCGGCGAAGCCAAGCCCAGCGCAGATGCGGTCCTCAATCGCGCGCAACGTCTCCGCGTCG
GGCTTCTCTCCCGCGCGGAAGCTAACCAGCAGGTGATAGGTCTTGTCGGCCTCGGAACGGGTGTTGCCGT
GCTGGGTCGCCATCACCTCGGCCATGACAGCGGGCAGGGTGTTTGCCTCGCAGTTCGTGACGCGCACGTG
ACCCAGGCGCTCGGTCTTGCCTTGCTCGTCGGTGATGTACTTCACCAGCTCCGCGAAGTCGCTCTTCTTG
ATGGAGCGCATGGGGACGTGCTTGGCAATCACGCGCACCCCCCGGCCGTTTTAGCGGCTAAAAAAGTCAT
GGCTCTGCCCTCGGGCGGACCACGCCCATCATGACCTTGCCAAGCTCGTCCTGCTTCTCTTCGATCTTCG
CCAGCAGGGCGAGGATCGTGGCATCACCGAACCGCGCCGTGCGCGGGTCGTCGGTGAGCCAGAGTTTCAG
CAGGCCGCCCAGGCGGCCCAGGTCGCCATTGATGCGGGCCAGCTCGCGGACGTGCTCATAGTCCACGACG
CCCGTGATTTTGTAGCCCTGGCCGACGGCCAGCAGGTAGGCCGACAGGCTCATGCCGGCCGCCGCCGCCT
TTTCCTCAATCGCTCTTCGTTCGTCTGGAAGGCAGTACACCTTGATAGGTGGGCTGCCCTTCCTGGTTGG
CTTGGTTTCATCAGCCATCCGCTTGCCCTCATCTGTTACGCCGGCGGTAGCCGGCCAGCCTCGCAGAGCA
GGATTCCCGTTGAGCACCGCCAGGTGCGAATAAGGGACAGTGAAGAAGGAACACCCGCTCGCGGGTGGGC
CTACTTCACCTATCCTGCCCGGCTGACGCCGTTGGATACACCAAGGAAAGTCTACACGAACCCTTTGGCA
AAATCCTGTATATCGTGCGAAAAAGGATGGATATACCGAAAAAATCGCTATAATGACCCCGAAGCAGGGT
TATGCAGCGGAAAAGCGCTGCTTCCCTGCTGTTTTGTGGAATATCTACCGACTGGAAACAGGCAAATGCA
GGAAATTACTGAACTGAGGGGACAGGCGAGAGACGATGCCAAAGAGCTACACCGACGAGCTGGCCGAGTG
GGTTGAATCCCGCGCGGCCAAGAAGCGCCGGCGTGATGAGGCTGCGGTTGCGTTCCTGGCGGTGAGGGCG
GATGTCGAGGCGGCGTTAGCGTCCGGCTATGCGCTCGTCACCATTTGGGAGCACATGCGGGAAACGGGGA
AGGTCAAGTTCTCCTACGAGACGTTCCGCTCGCACGCCAGGCGGCACATCAAGGCCAAGCCCGCCGATGT
GCCCGCACCGCAGGCCAAGGCTGCGGAACCCGCGCCGGCACCCAAGACGCCGGAGCCACGGCGGCCGAAG
CAGGGGGGCAAGGCTGAAAAGCCGGCCCCCGCTGCGGCCCCGACCGGCTTCACCTTCAACCCAACACCGG
ACAAAAAGGATCTACTGTAATGGCGAAAATTCACATGGTTTTGCAGGGCAAGGGCGGGGTCGGCAAGTCG
GCCATCGCCGCGATCATTGCGCAGTACAAGATGGACAAGGGGCAGACACCCTTGTGCATCGACACCGACC
CGGTGAACGCGACGTTCGAGGGCTACAAGGCCCTGAACGTCCGCCGGCTGAACATCATGGCCGGCGACGA
AATTAACTCGCGCAACTTCGACACCCTGGTCGAGCTGATTGCGCCGACCAAGGATGACGTGGTGATCCTC
TACGCCGGACGCATCGTGGCCGGCATCACCGGCGCCACAGGTGCGGTTGCTGGCGCCTATATCGCCGACA
TCACCGATGGGGAAGATCCTTGAAGCTGTCCCTGATGGTCGTCATCTACCTGCCTGGACAGCATGGCCTG
CAACGCGGGCATCCCGATGCCGCCGGAAGCGAGAAGAATCATAATGGGGAAGGCCATCCAGCCTCGCGTC
GCGAACGCCAGCAAGACGTAGCCCAGCGCGTCGGCCGCCATGCCGGCGATAATGGCCTGCTTCTCGCCGA
AACGTTTGGTGGCGGGACCAGTGACGAAGGCTTGAGCGAGGGCGTGCAAGATTCCGAATACCGCAAGCGA
CAGGCCATGTTTGACAGCTTATCATCGATA
Features (pLannotate 1.2.2; 19 found; start..end, strand, type, name):
     57..1244    +  CDS            tetA: TCR3_ECOLX - Experimental evidence at protein level: Swiss-Prot protein existence level 1. Resistance to tetracycline by an active tetracycline efflux. This is an energy-dependent process that decreases the accumulation of the antibiotic in whole cells. This protein functions as a metal- tetracycline/H(+) antiporter. From Escherichia coli. This protein is used as a marker in many commonly used cloning vectors, such as pBR322 and pACYC184.
   1489..1884    -  CDS            YPB1_ECOLX: Protein predicted: Swiss-Prot protein existence level 4. From Escherichia coli.
   1888..2079    +  CDS            rop: Rop protein, which maintains plasmids at low copy number; rop
   2181..2321    +  misc_feature   bom: basis of mobility region from pBR322
   2507..3095    -  rep_origin     ori: high-copy-number ColE1/pMB1/pBR322/pUC origin of replication
   3267..3580    -  CDS            bla(M) (fragment): β-lactamase lacking the signal sequence; bla(M); allows cytosolic expression of β-lactamase
   3581..3690    +  CDS            traJ (fragment): oriT-recognizing protein; traJ
   3696..3721    +  misc_feature   MCS (fragment): pBluescript multiple cloning site
   4560..5273    -  CDS            Folding Reporter GFP: Folding Reporter GFP is a basic (constitutively fluorescent) green fluorescent protein published in 1999, derived from Aequorea victoria.
   5303..5620    -  CDS            tnpA (fragment): TN5P_ECOLX - Also known as tnp. Experimental evidence at protein level: Swiss-Prot protein existence level 1. Mediates transposition of transposon Tn5 by a 'cut and paste' mechanism. First, the monomeric transposase binds the 19 bp inverted DNA repeats flanking the transposon. Then, dimerization of the DNA- bound transposase creates a synaptic DNA complex. After nicking of the first DNA strand, excision of the transposon proceeds through a series of intermediates. The transposase then mediates the insertion of the transposon at a new site by strand transfer. The activity of the wild- type tran
   5629..6075    +  CDS            CmR (fragment): chloramphenicol acetyltransferase; cat; confers resistance to chloramphenicol
   6335..6889    -  CDS            traI (fragment): TRAI6_ECOLX - Experimental evidence at protein level: Swiss-Prot protein existence level 1. The initiation process of transfer DNA synthesis requires the interaction of at least three plasmid-specific components (TraH, I, and J) at the transfer origin resulting in the assembly of a specialised nucleoprotein complex - the relaxosome. Site- and strand-specific cleavage at the transfer origin is dependent on TraI and TraJ. From Escherichia coli.
   6927..7298    -  CDS            traJ: oriT-recognizing protein; traJ
   7331..7440    -  oriT           oriT: incP origin of transfer
   7666..8067    +  CDS            traK: TRAK4_ECOLX - Experimental evidence at protein level: Swiss-Prot protein existence level 1. From Escherichia coli.
   8070..8327    +  CDS            traL (fragment): TRAL4_ECOLX - Experimental evidence at protein level: Swiss-Prot protein existence level 1. From Escherichia coli.
   8324..8418    +  CDS            TcR (fragment): tetracycline efflux protein; tet; confers resistance to tetracycline
   8415..8686    -  CDS            TcR (fragment): tetracycline efflux protein; tet; confers resistance to tetracycline
   8691..9       +  promoter       tet promoter (across the origin): E. coli promoter for tetracycline efflux protein gene
