[The description below was written by a language model from this plasmid's Addgene catalogue record and pLannotate feature annotations shown in this document.]
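Description:
pRJPaph-bjGFP is a mobilizable (conjugative) bacterial vector built on the pSUP202pol4 backbone and designed to place a constitutive green fluorescent marker into the chromosome of Bradyrhizobium diazoefficiens USDA 110 (formerly B. japonicum). In E. coli it replicates from a pBR322/ColE1-type origin, with the neighbouring rop gene and bom site also annotated, and it is selected with tetracycline through an intact tetA efflux gene driven by the tet promoter. The feature table also shows truncated remnants of β-lactamase and chloramphenicol acetyltransferase genes. These appear to be relics of the parental vector's other markers, and they are not listed as usable resistances. An IncP (RP4-type) mobilization region is present, comprising oriT, traJ, traK and partial traI and traL. This region lets the plasmid be transferred by conjugation from a donor that supplies the remaining transfer functions.

The payload has two parts. The first is an 807 bp segment of B. diazoefficiens DNA from the region downstream of scoI, including part of blr1132, which serves as the homology for targeted recombination. The second is bjGFP, a 717 bp synthetic GFP gene, detected by the annotation as a Folding Reporter GFP-like coding sequence. The "bj" prefix suggests adaptation for expression in Bradyrhizobium, although the record does not say so. According to the name and stated purpose, bjGFP is expressed from the Paph promoter. This promoter is not annotated as such, but the Tn5-derived fragment lying immediately upstream of the GFP gene is consistent with an aph (kanamycin resistance gene) promoter region. The homology segment is not annotated either. ColE1-type replicons are generally not maintained in rhizobia, so tetracycline-resistant transconjugants would be expected to carry the plasmid integrated downstream of scoI. The associated work used such stably tagged strains to follow host-plant infection and colonization.
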