Addgene plasmid #67032: pRJPaph-bjGFP
Purpose: Plasmid for Paph-bjGFP integration downstream of B. diazoefficiens (B. japonicum) scoI
Depositing lab: Julia Vorholt. Publication: Stable fluorescent and enzymatic tagging of Bradyrhizobium diazoefficiens to analyze host-plant infection and colonization. Ledermann R, Bartsch I, Remus-Emsermann M, Vorholt JA, Fischer HM. Mol Plant Microbe Interact. 2015 Jun 2. 10.1094/MPMI-03-15-0054-TA PubMed 26035130.
Backbone
  Vector backbone: pSUP202pol4
  Vector type: Conjugative bacterial vector
Growth in bacteria
  Bacterial resistance: Tetracycline, 10 μg/mL
  Growth temperature: 37°C
  Growth strain: DH5alpha
  Copy number: High Copy
Gene/Insert 1
  Gene/Insert name: B. diazoefficiens DNA from scoI downstream region (comprising blr1132')
  Species: Bradyrhizobium diazoefficiens USDA 110 (Bradyrhizobium japonicum USDA 110)
  Insert size (bp): 807
Gene/Insert 2
  Gene/Insert name: bjGFP
  Species: Synthetic
  Insert size (bp): 717
Resource information
  A portion of this plasmid was derived from a plasmid made by: Synthetic gene synthesized by Eurofins Genomics (Ebersberg, Germany)
Terms and licenses: Academic/Nonprofit Terms; Industry Terms: Not Available to Industry
How to cite: pRJPaph-bjGFP was a gift from Julia Vorholt (Addgene plasmid # 67032 ; http://n2t.net/addgene:67032 ; RRID:Addgene_67032)
