>Addgene plasmid #67032 | pRJPaph-bjGFP | addgene partial sequence | sequence record 120229 | pRJPaph-R1 5'-GGAAATCGTCGTGGTATTCAc-3'
TTGCTCATGGAAAACGGTGTAACAAGGGTGAACACTATCCCATATCACCAGCTCACCGTCTTTCATTGCC
ATACGGAATTCGAGCTCGCACGCTGCCGCAAGCACTCAGGGCGCAAGGGCTGCTAAAGGAAGCGGAACAC
GTAGAAAGCCAGTCCGCAGAAACGGTGCTGACCCCGGATGAATGTCAGCTACTGGGCTATCTGGACAAGG
GAAAACGCAAGCGCAAAGAGAAAGCAGGTAGCTTGCAGTGGGCTTACATGGCGATAGCTAGACTGGGCGG
TTTTATGGACAGCAAGCGAACCGGAATTGCCAGCTGGGGCGCCCTCTGGTAAGGTTGGGAAGCCCTGCAA
AGTAAACTGGATGGCTTTCTTGCCGCCAAGGATCTGATGGCGCAGGGGATCAAGATCTTGACTAGAAATA
AGAAGGAGATATAATTATGTCGAAGGGCGAGGAGCTGTTCACCGGCGTCGTCCCGATCCTGGTCGAGCTG
GACGGCGACGTCAACGGCCACAAGTTCTCGGTCTCGGGCGAGGGCGAGGGCGACGCCACCTACGGCAAGC
TGACCCTGAAGTTCATCTGCACCACCGGCAAGCTGCCGGTCCCGTGGCCGACCCTGGTCACCACCCTGAC
CTACGGCGTCCAGTGCTTCTCGCGCTACCCGGACCACATGAAGCGCCACGACTTCTTCAAGTCGGCCATG
CCGGAGGGCTACGTCCAGGAGCGCACCATCTCGTTCAAGGACGACGGCAACTACAAGACC
