>Addgene plasmid #67032 | pRJPaph-bjGFP | addgene partial sequence | sequence record 122163 | pRJPaph-F1 5'-AAGTGGTCCTGCAACTTTATCC-3'
ATTAATTGTTGCCGGGAAGCTAGAGTAAGTAGTTCGCCAGTTAATAGTTTGCGCAACGTTGTTGCCATTG
CCGCGGTTCGGTGATGCCACGATCCTCGCCCTGCTGGCGAAGATCGAAGAGAAGCAGGACGAGCTTGGCA
AGGTCATGATGGGCGTGGTCCGCCCGAGGGCAGAGCCATGACTTTTTCCACCGCGGTGGCGGCCGCTCTA
GACGGTAATAGGGATCGGAGAAGTCGACGCGGGCCCGGAGCTGCGGGCTCACCGCCATCGAGGCGATGAT
AGCATCGCCCCGGTTCGAGGTGAGCGCGTCGACCAGGGTCTCGAAGCGGCGCATCTGCACCGTGCAGGTG
ACCTTGATCTCCTCGCAGAGCGCGCGGGCGAGATCGACGTTGAAGCCGGCCGGATTGCCGTCGGCGCCGG
TGTAGTTGAACGGCGGATAGTCGGTCTCGGTCAAAAAGCGGATCACGGTCAGGCGCGACAGGTCCGGCCG
CTCCGGCCGCCGCCGCGGGTCCCAGAAGCCGGGCACGGCCTGCGGGGCCGCCTGGGGCGCGACCTGCGGG
GTGACCTGGGGCGCCGCCGGAGGCTGCTTGGCCGGGGCCTGCGCCTGCGCGCCGGGCAAGCCGGCGAACA
GGCAGGCGCCGACGGCCAGCCCTGTCAGCAAGCCACGGGCAGATTTGGACGATTTCGCCTGTTGCGATGG
AGCCATCGGCCGGAAATGAACGAATTTCGTTGGGATCGGAGGGCCTTATAGACCATCCGCCCGGGAACGC
GAGCGCCGATTGCGGTCAGGGTGAAGGTGCGCTCCCTCTCCCGCTTGCGGGAGGGGGGCGGGGAGAGGGT
GTCTCCGCGGAGGGACAATCCCCGAGAGGAGAGAGCCCTCACCCGGCGCTCTGCCATAGCCGAGGCTTTG
CCTCGGCGTCTTAGAGGACGGCCGCCAAAAGCGGCCTATACCTCTCCCGCAAGCGGGAGAGGTTACACCG
AGGACGCGGTCCGACCGATCCACCAAACTACAGATAACGCCTGCAAGACGTCGGTACCCAATTGTCATCA
CTTGTACAGCTCGTCCATGCCGTGGG
